>Addgene plasmid #212612 | pcDNA3.1+-Tornado-split-nLuc | addgene full sequence | sequence record 420921 | Addgene NGS Result
GACGGATCGGGAGATCTCCCGATCCCCTATGGTGCACTCTCAGTACAATCTGCTCTGATGCCGCATAGTT
AAGCCAGTATCTGCTCCCTGCTTGTGTGTTGGAGGTCGCTGAGTAGTGCGCGAGCAAAATTTAAGCTACA
ACAAGGCAAGGCTTGACCGACAATTGCATGAAGAATCTGCTTAGGGTTAGGCGTTTTGCGCTGCTTCGCG
ATGTACGGGCCAGATATACGCGTTGACATTGATTATTGACTAGTTATTAATAGTAATCAATTACGGGGTC
ATTAGTTCATAGCCCATATATGGAGTTCCGCGTTACATAACTTACGGTAAATGGCCCGCCTGGCTGACCG
CCCAACGACCCCCGCCCATTGACGTCAATAATGACGTATGTTCCCATAGTAACGCCAATAGGGACTTTCC
ATTGACGTCAATGGGTGGAGTATTTACGGTAAACTGCCCACTTGGCAGTACATCAAGTGTATCATATGCC
AAGTACGCCCCCTATTGACGTCAATGACGGTAAATGGCCCGCCTGGCATTATGCCCAGTACATGACCTTA
TGGGACTTTCCTACTTGGCAGTACATCTACGTATTAGTCATCGCTATTACCATGGTGATGCGGTTTTGGC
AGTACATCAATGGGCGTGGATAGCGGTTTGACTCACGGGGATTTCCAAGTCTCCACCCCATTGACGTCAA
TGGGAGTTTGTTTTGGCACCAAAATCAACGGGACTTTCCAAAATGTCGTAACAACTCCGCCCCATTGACG
CAAATGGGCGGTAGGCGTGTACGGTGGGAGGTCTATATAAGCAGAGCTCTCTGGCTAACTAGAGAACCCA
CTGCTTACTGGCTTATCGAAATTAATACGACTCACTATAGGGAGACCCAAGCTTACCATGGACTACAAGG
ACGACGATGACAAGCTCGATGGAGGATACCCCTACGACGTGCCCGACTACGCCAGCGGATCCAGCTAAAC
TCGATGATAATACGACTCACTATAGGCCGCACTCGCCGGTCCCAAGCCCGGATAAAATGGGAGGGGGCGG
GAAACCGCCTAACCATGCCGAGTGCGGCCGCATATATGGATAGTGACCGGCTACCGGCTGTTCGAGGAGA
TTCTGGAACAAAAACTCATCTCAGAAGAGGATCTGGAAGAGTGAGAATTCAATCATCTACAAGGTGAGCC
CAATAATACGGTTTGGGTTAGGATAGGAAGTAGAGCCGTAAACTCTCTAAGCGGTAGAAAACAAAAAACA
AAAAAAACAAAAAAAAACCAAAAAAACAAAACACATTAAAACAGCCTGTGGGTTGATCCCACCCACAGGC
CCATTGGGCGCTAGCACTCTGGTATCACGGTACCTTTGTGCGCCTGTTTTATACCCCCTCCCCCAACTGT
AACTTAGAAGTAACACACACCGATCAACAGTCAGCGTGGCACACCAGCCACGTTTTGATCAAGCACTTCT
GTTACCCCGGACTGAGTATCAATAGACTGCTCACGCGGTTGAAGGAGAAAGCGTTCGTTATCCGGCCAAC
TACTTCGAAAAACCTAGTAACACCGTGGAAGTTGCAGAGTGTTTCGCTCAGCACTACCCCAGTGTAGATC
AGGTCGATGAGTCACCGCATTCCCCACGGGCGACCGTGGCGGTGGCTGCGTTGGCGGTCTGCCCATGGGG
AAACCCATGGGACGCTCTAATACAGACATGGTGCGAAGAGTCTATTGAGCTAGTTGGTAGTCCTCCGGCC
CCTGAATGCGGCTAATCCTAACTGCGGAGCACACACCCTCAAGCCAGAGGGCAGTGTGTCGTAACGGGCA
ACTCTGCAGCGGAACCGACTACTTTGGGTGTCCGTGTTTCATTTTATTCCTATACTGGCTGCTTATGGTG
ACAATTGAGAGATCGTTACCATATAGCTATTGGATTGGCCATCCGGTGACTAATAGAGCTATTATATATC
CCTTTGTTGGGTTTATACCACTTAGCTTGAAAGAGGTTAAAACATTACAATTCATTGTTAAGTTGAATAC
AGCAAAATGCGTACGGACTACAAGGACGACGATGACAAGGTCTTCACACTCGAAGATTTCGTTGGGGACT
GGGAACAGACAGCCGCCTACAACCTGGACCAAGTCCTTGAACAGGGAGGTGTGTCCAGTTTGCTGCAGAA
TCTCGCCGTGTCCGTAACTCCGATCCAAAGGATTGTCCGGAGCGGTGAAAATGCCCTGAAGATCGACATC
CATGTCATCATCCCGTATGAAGGTCTGAGCGCCGACCAAATGGCCCAGATCGAAGAGGTGTTTAAGGTGG
TGTACCCTGTGGATGATCATCACTTTAAGGTGATCCTGCCCTATGGCACACTGGTAATCGACGGGGTTAC
GCCGAACATGCTGAACTATTTCGGACGGCCGTATGAAGGCATCGCCGTGTTCGACGGCAAAAAGATCACT
GTAACAGGGACCCTGTGGAACGGCAACAAAATTATCGACGAGCGCCTGATCACCCCCGACGGCTCCATGC
TGTTCCGAGTAACCATCAACAGCTCTAGAGCCATGTCTATGTGGCCGCGGTCGGCGTGGACTGTAGAACA
CTGCCAATGCCGGTCCCAAGCCCGGATAAAAGTGGAGGGTACAGTCCACGCCGGTCCGCTCGAGCATGCA
TCTAGAGGGCCCTATTCTATAGTGTCACCTAAATGCTAGAGCTCGCTGATCAGCCTCGACTGTGCCTTCT
AGTTGCCAGCCATCTGTTGTTTGCCCCTCCCCCGTGCCTTCCTTGACCCTGGAAGGTGCCACTCCCACTG
TCCTTTCCTAATAAAATGAGGAAATTGCATCGCATTGTCTGAGTAGGTGTCATTCTATTCTGGGGGGTGG
GGTGGGGCAGGACAGCAAGGGGGAGGATTGGGAAGACAATAGCAGGCATGCTGGGGATGCGGTGGGCTCT
ATGGCTTCTGAGGCGGAAAGAACCAGCTGGGGCTCTAGGGGGTATCCCC
[124 nt withheld, positions 2990-3113]
C
[91 nt withheld, positions 3115-3205]
A
[49 nt withheld, positions 3207-3255]
CCTTTGACGTTGGAGTCCACGTTCTTT
[37 nt withheld, positions 3283-3319]
ACCCTATCTCGGTCTATTCTTTTGATTTATAAGGGATTTTGCCGATTTCGGCCTATTGGTTAAAAAATGA
GCTGATTTAACAAAAATTTAACGCGAATTAATTCTGTGGAATGTGTGTCAGTTAGGGTGTGGAAAGTCCC
CAGGCTCCCCAGCAGGCAGAAGTATGCAAAGCATGCATCTCAATTAGTCAGCAACCAGGTGTGGAAAGTC
CCCAGGCTCCCCAGCAGGCAGAAGTATGCAAAGCATGCATCTCAATTAGTCAGCAACCATAGTCCCGCCC
CTAACTCCGCCCATCCCGCCCCTAACTCCGCCCAGTTCCGCCCATTCTCCGCCCCATGGCTGACTAATTT
TTTTTATTTATGCAGAGGCCGAGGCCGCCTCTGCCTCTGAGCTATTCCAGAAGTAGTGAGGAGGCTTTTT
TGGAGGCCTAGGCTTTTGCAAAAAGCTCCCGGGAGCTTGTATATCCATTTTCGGATCTGATCAAGAGACA
GGATGAGGATCGTTTCGCATGATTGAACAAGATGGATTGCACGCAGGTTCTCCGGCCGCTTGGGTGGAGA
GGCTATTCGGCTATGACTGGGCACAACAGACAATCGGCTGCTCTGATGCCGCCGTGTTCCGGCTGTCAGC
GCAGGGGCGCCCGGTTCTTTTTGTCAAGACCGACCTGTCCGGTGCCCTGAATGAACTGCAGGACGAGGCA
GCGCGGCTATCGTGGCTGGCCACGACGGGCGTTCCTTGCGCAGCTGTGCTCGACGTTGTCACTGAAGCGG
GAAGGGACTGGCTGCTATTGGGCGAAGTGCCGGGGCAGGATCTCCTGTCATCTCACCTTGCTCCTGCCGA
GAAAGTATCCATCATGGCTGATGCAATGCGGCGGCTGCATACGCTTGATCCGGCTACCTGCCCATTCGAC
CACCAAGCGAAACATCGCATCGAGCGAGCACGTACTCGGATGGAAGCCGGTCTTGTCGATCAGGATGATC
TGGACGAAGAGCATCAGGGGCTCGCGCCAGCCGAACTGTTCGCCAGGCTCAAGGCGCGCATGCCCGACGG
CGAGGATCTCGTCGTGACCCATGGCGATGCCTGCTTGCCGAATATCATGGTGGAAAATGGCCGCTTTTCT
GGATTCATCGACTGTGGCCGGCTGGGTGTGGCGGACCGCTATCAGGACATAGCGTTGGCTACCCGTGATA
TTGCTGAAGAGCTTGGCGGCGAATGGGCTGACCGCTTCCTCGTGCTTTACGGTATCGCCGCTCCCGATTC
GCAGCGCATCGCCTTCTATCGCCTTCTTGACGAGTTCTTCTGAGCGGGACTCTGGGGTTCGAAATGACCG
ACCAAGCGACGCCCAACCTGCCATCACGAGATTTCGATTCCACCGCCGCCTTCTATGAAAGGTTGGGCTT
CGGAATCGTTTTCCGGGACGCCGGCTGGATGATCCTCCAGCGCGGGGATCTCATGCTGGAGTTCTTCGCC
CACCCCAACTTGTTTATTGCAGCTTATAATGGTTACAAATAAAGCAATAGCATCACAAATTTCACAAATA
AAGCATTTTTTTCACTGCATTCTAGTTGTGGTTTGTCCAAACTCATCAATGTATCTTATCATGTCTGTAT
ACCGTCGACCTCTAGCTAGAGCTTGGCGTAATCATGGTCATAGCTGTTTCCTGTGTGAAATTGTTATCCG
CTCACAATTCCACACAACATACGAGCCGGAAGCATAAAGTGTAAAGCCTGGGGTGCCTAATGAGTGAGCT
AACTCACATTAATTGCGTTGCGCTCACTGCCCGCTTTCCAGTCGGGAAACCTGTCGTGCCAGCTGCATTA
ATGAATCGGCCAACGCGCGGGGAGAGGCGGTTTGCGTATTGGGCGCTCTTCCGCTTCCTCGCTCACTGAC
TCGCTGCGCTCGGTCGTTCGGCTGCGGCGAGCGGTATCAGCTCACTCAAAGGCGGTAATACGGTTATCCA
CAGAATCAGGGGATAACGCAGGAAAGAACATGTGAGCAAAAGGCCAGCAAAAGGCCAGGAACCGTAAAAA
GGCCGCGTTGCTGGCGTTTTTCCATAGGCTCCGCCCCCCTGACGAGCATCACAAAAATCGACGCTCAAGT
CAGAGGTGGCGAAACCCGACAGGACTATAAAGATACCAGGCGTTTCCCCCTGGAAGCTCCCTCGTGCGCT
CTCCTGTTCCGACCCTGCCGCTTACCGGATACCTGTCCGCCTTTCTCCCTTCGGGAAGCGTGGCGCTTTC
TCATAGCTCACGCTGTAGGTATCTCAGTTCGGTGTAGGTCGTTCGCTCCAAGCTGGGCTGTGTGCACGAA
CCCCCCGTTCAGCCCGACCGCTGCGCCTTATCCGGTAACTATCGTCTTGAGTCCAACCCGGTAAGACACG
ACTTATCGCCACTGGCAGCAGCCACTGGTAACAGGATTAGCAGAGCGAGGTATGTAGGCGGTGCTACAGA
GTTCTTGAAGTGGTGGCCTAACTACGGCTACACTAGAAGAACAGTATTTGGTATCTGCGCTCTGCTGAAG
CCAGTTACCTTCGGAAAAAGAGTTGGTAGCTCTTGATCCGGCAAACAAACCACCGCTGGTAGCGGTGGTT
TTTTTGTTTGCAAGCAGCAGATTACGCGCAGAAAAAAAGGATCTCAAGAAGATCCTTTGATCTTTTCTAC
GGGGTCTGACGCTCAGTGGAACGAAAACTCACGTTAAGGGATTTTGGTCATGAGATTATCAAAAAGGATC
TTCACCTAGATCCTTTTAAATTAAAAATGAAGTTTTAAATCAATCTAAAGTATATATGAGTAAACTTGGT
CTGACAGTTACCAATGCTTAATCAGTGAGGCACCTATCTCAGCGATCTGTCTATTTCGTTCATCCATAGT
TGCCTGACTCCCCGTCGTGTAGATAACTACGATACGGGAGGGCTTACCATCTGGCCCCAGTGCTGCAATG
ATACCGCGAGACCCACGCTCACCGGCTCCAGATTTATCAGCAATAAACCAGCCAGCCGGAAGGGCCGAGC
GCAGAAGTGGTCCTGCAACTTTATCCGCCTCCATCCAGTCTATTAATTGTTGCCGGGAAGCTAGAGTAAG
TAGTTCGCCAGTTAATAGTTTGCGCAACGTTGTTGCCATTGCTACAGGCATCGTGGTGTCACGCTCGTCG
TTTGGTATGGCTTCATTCAGCTCCGGTTCCCAACGATCAAGGCGAGTTACATGATCCCCCATGTTGTGCA
AAAAAGCGGTTAGCTCCTTCGGTCCTCCGATCGTTGTCAGAAGTAAGTTGGCCGCAGTGTTATCACTCAT
GGTTATGGCAGCACTGCATAATTCTCTTACTGTCATGCCATCCGTAAGATGCTTTTCTGTGACTGGTGAG
TACTCAACCAAGTCATTCTGAGAATAGTGTATGCGGCGACCGAGTTGCTCTTGCCCGGCGTCAATACGGG
ATAATACCGCGCCACATAGCAGAACTTTAAAAGTGCTCATCATTGGAAAACGTTCTTCGGGGCGAAAACT
CTCAAGGATCTTACCGCTGTTGAGATCCAGTTCGATGTAACCCACTCGTGCACCCAACTGATCTTCAGCA
TCTTTTACTTTCACCAGCGTTTCTGGGTGAGCAAAAACAGGAAGGCAAAATGCCGCAAAAAAGGGAATAA
GGGCGACACGGAAATGTTGAATACTCATACTCTTCCTTTTTCAATATTATTGAAGCATTTATCAGGGTTA
TTGTCTCATGAGCGGATACATATTTGAATGTATTTAGAAAAATAAACAAATAGGGGTTCCGCGCACATTT
CCCCGAAAAGTGCCACCTGACGTC
Features (pLannotate 1.2.2; 27 found; start..end, strand, type, name):
     28..80      -  misc_feature   bom (fragment): basis of mobility region from pBR322
    235..614     +  enhancer       CMV enhancer: human cytomegalovirus immediate early enhancer
    615..818     +  promoter       CMV promoter: human cytomegalovirus (CMV) immediate early promoter
    814..847     +  LTR            5' LTR (truncated) (fragment): truncated 5' long terminal repeat (LTR) from HIV-1
    863..881     +  promoter       T7 promoter: promoter for bacteriophage T7 RNA polymerase
    904..924     +  CDS            FLAG (fragment): FLAG® epitope tag, followed by an enterokinase cleavage site
    988..1006    +  promoter       T7 promoter: promoter for bacteriophage T7 RNA polymerase
   1008..1074    +  ncRNA          twister-P3 (fragment): Accession: RF03154 - type-P3 twister ribozyme
   1295..1383    +  ncRNA          Entero 5 CRE: Accession: RF00386 - Enterovirus 5' cloverleaf cis-acting replication element
   1686..1937    +  ncRNA          IRES Picorna: Accession: RF00229 - Picornavirus internal ribosome entry site (IRES)
   2049..2069    +  CDS            FLAG (fragment): FLAG® epitope tag, followed by an enterokinase cleavage site
   2069..2540    +  CDS            Nluc (fragment): NanoLuc® luciferase human codon-optimized
   2676..2694    -  promoter       SP6 promoter: promoter for bacteriophage SP6 RNA polymerase
   2720..2944    +  polyA_signal   bGH poly(A) signal: bovine growth hormone polyadenylation signal
   2948..2969    +  promoter       SV40 promoter (fragment): SV40 enhancer and early promoter
   2990..3418    +  rep_origin     f1 ori (sequence partly withheld): f1 bacteriophage origin of replication; arrow indicates direction of (+) strand synthesis
   3432..3761    +  promoter       SV40 promoter: SV40 enhancer and early promoter
   3828..4619    +  CDS            neo: KKA2_KLEPN - Also known as kan, nptII. Experimental evidence at protein level: Swiss-Prot protein existence level 1. Resistance to kanamycin, neomycin, paromomycin, ribostamycin, butirosin and gentamicin B. From Klebsiella pneumoniae.
   4643..4801    +  CDS            ble (fragment): BLE_KLEPN - Experimental evidence at protein level: Swiss-Prot protein existence level 1. Binding protein with a strong affinity to the bleomycin family of antibiotics. Binds to CL990; an antimitotic-antibiotic compound. From Klebsiella pneumoniae.
   4796..4917    +  polyA_signal   SV40 poly(A) signal: SV40 polyadenylation signal
   4990..5006    -  protein_bind   lac operator: The lac repressor binds to the lac operator to inhibit transcription in E. coli. This inhibition can be relieved by adding lactose or isopropyl-β-D-thiogalactopyranoside (IPTG). lac repressor encoded by lacI
   5014..5044    -  promoter       lac promoter: promoter for the E. coli lac operon
   5059..5080    -  protein_bind   CAP binding site: CAP binding activates transcription in the presence of cAMP. E. coli catabolite activator protein
   5093..5185    -  CDS            lacI (fragment): lac repressor; lacI; The lac repressor binds to the lac operator to inhibit transcription in E. coli. This inhibition can be relieved by adding lactose or isopropyl-β-D-thiogalactopyranoside (IPTG).
   5368..5956    -  rep_origin     ori: high-copy-number ColE1/pMB1/pBR322/pUC origin of replication
   6127..6987    -  CDS            AmpR: β-lactamase; bla; confers resistance to ampicillin, carbenicillin, and related antibiotics
   6988..7092    -  promoter       AmpR promoter: bla
