[The description below was written by a language model from this plasmid's Addgene catalogue record and pLannotate feature annotations shown in this document.]
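Description:
pcDNA3.1+-Tornado-split-nLuc is a mammalian expression and luciferase reporter plasmid of about 7.1 kb built on the pcDNA3.1+ backbone. It is propagated in E. coli through a high-copy ColE1/pUC-type origin with ampicillin selection (AmpR under its bla promoter). It also keeps the usual backbone elements: an f1 origin and an SV40 promoter-driven neomycin resistance gene with an SV40 poly(A) signal, which allows selection in mammalian cells.

The payload, Tornado-CVB3-split-nLuc, sits between the CMV enhancer/promoter and the bGH polyadenylation signal. "Tornado" refers to a ribozyme-assisted system for making circular RNA inside cells: the transcript is flanked by self-cleaving twister ribozymes, and the ends they leave are joined by cellular ligation machinery. The annotation detects one twister-P3 ribozyme fragment upstream of the cassette; a downstream ribozyme is not annotated. Within the cassette, the table shows an enterovirus 5' cloverleaf element and a picornavirus IRES, matching the coxsackievirus B3 (CVB3) IRES named in the record, which carries a C373T mutation. These are followed by a FLAG fragment and a partial NanoLuc coding sequence. A second FLAG fragment lies upstream of the ribozyme.

According to the record, the NanoLuc coding sequence is split so that luminescence is produced only after the RNA circularizes; presumably joining the ends restores a continuous reading frame translated from the IRES, although the exact layout of the two halves is not fully resolved by the feature table. The construct therefore reports on circular mRNA formation and cap-independent translation. It also serves as a test platform, since candidate IRES elements can be cloned into the EcoRI and BsiWI sites.
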