Addgene plasmid #212612: pcDNA3.1+-Tornado-split-nLuc
Purpose: For the expression of a split nLuc that produces luminescence only when circularized. To test your IRES of interest, clone into the EcoRI, BsiWI sites.
Depositing lab: Samie Jaffrey. Depositing organization: Cornell University. Publication: Highly efficient cellular expression of circular mRNA enables prolonged protein expression. Unti MJ, Jaffrey SR. Cell Chem Biol. 2023 Oct 13:S2451-9456(23)00334-3. doi: 10.1016/j.chembiol.2023.09.015. PubMed 37883972.
Backbone
  Vector backbone: pcDNA3.1+
  Backbone size w/o insert (bp): 5428
  Total vector size (bp): 7125
  Vector type: Mammalian Expression, Luciferase
Growth in bacteria
  Bacterial resistance: Ampicillin, 100 μg/mL
  Growth temperature: 37°C
  Growth strain: DH5alpha
  Copy number: High Copy
Gene/Insert
  Gene/Insert name: Tornado-CVB3-split-nLuc
  Insert size (bp): 2673
  Mutation: C373T mutation in CVB3
  Promoter: CMV
  Cloning method: Restriction Enzyme; 5′ cloning site EcoRI (unknown if destroyed); 3′ cloning site BsiWI (unknown if destroyed)
  Sequencing primers: 5′ CMV-F; 3′ BGH-R
Terms and licenses: Academic/Nonprofit Terms; Industry Terms: Not Available to Industry
How to cite: pcDNA3.1+-Tornado-split-nLuc was a gift from Samie Jaffrey (Addgene plasmid # 212612 ; http://n2t.net/addgene:212612 ; RRID:Addgene_212612)
